>Addgene plasmid #60399 | pRS424-TUB2 - human TUBB7 Cterminal tail | addgene partial sequence | sequence record 98643 | M13-F20 5'-TGTAAAACGACGGCCAGT-3'
GGGCGAATTGGGTACCGGCCGCAAATTAAAGCCTTCGAGCGTCCCAAAACCTTCTCAAGCAAGGTTTTCA
GTATAATGTTACATGCGTACACGCGTCTGTACAGAAAAAAAAGAAAAATTTGAAATATAAATAACGTTCT
TAATACTAACATAACTATAAAAAAATAAATAGGGACCTAGACTTCAGGTTGTCTAACTCCTTCCTTTTCG
GTTAGAGCGGATGTGGGGGGAGGGCGTGAATGTAAGCGTGACATAACTAATTACATGACTCGAGGTCGAC
GGTATCGATAAGCTTGATATCGACGTCTTAAACACCTTCACCTTCAGCAGTAGCATCTTGGTATTGTTGG
TATTCGCTAACCAGATCATTCATATTAGATTCAGCCTCAGAGAATTCCAATTCGTCCATACCTTCACTAG
TATACCAGTGCAAGAAAGCTTTTCTTTTGAACATAGCGGAAAATTGGTCACCAACTCTCTTGAATAGCTC
TTGAATAGATGTGGAGTTAGCAATGAAAGTAGCAGCCATGTCCAAACCTTGAGGAGCGACAGAACACACA
GCAGTTTGCACATTGTTGGGGATCCATTCCACGAAATAGTCTGAGTTTTTAGATTGCACTTTATGCATTT
CATCTTCCACCTCCTTAACGGAAACTTTACCTCTAAAGAAGGCTGCAACGGTAAGGTATCTACCGTTTCT
TGGATCGGCAGCAGCCATCATGTTCTTGGCATCAAACATTTGCTGTGTTAATTCAGGGACAGTCAAAGAT
CTAAATGATTGAGAGCCAA
