>Addgene plasmid #60399 | pRS424-TUB2 - human TUBB7 Cterminal tail | addgene partial sequence | sequence record 98646 | M13-Rev 5'-CAGGAAACAGCTATGACC-3'
GCTGGAGCTCTAGTACGGATTAGAAGCCGCCGAGCGGGTGACAGCCCTCCGAAGGAAGACTCTCCTCCGT
GCGTCCTCGTCTTCACCGGTCGCGTTCCTGAAACGCAGATGTGCCTCGCGCCGCACTGCTCCGAACAATA
AAGATTCTACAATACTAGCTTTTATGGTTATGAAGAGGAAAAATTGGCAGTAACCTGGCCCCACAAACCT
TCAAATGAACGAATCAAATTAACAACCATAGGATGATAATGCGATTAGTTTTTTAGCCTTATTTCTGGGG
TAATTAATCAGCGAAGCGATGATTTTTGATCTATTAACAGATATATAAATGCAAAAACTGCATAACCACT
TTAACTAATACTTTCAACATTTTCGGTTTGTATTACTTCTTATTCAAATGTAATAAAAGTATCAACAAAA
AATTGTTAATATACCTCTATACTTTAACGTCAAGGAGAAAAAACCCCGGATTCTAGAACTAGTGGATCCC
CGGGCATATGAGAGAAATCATTCATATCTCGACAGGTCAGTGTGGTAACCAAATTGGTGCTGCATTCTGG
GAAACTATCTGTGGTGAGCACGGTTTGGATTTCAATGGGACATATCACGGCCATGACGATATCCAGAAGG
AGAGACTGAACGTGTACTTCAACGAGGCATCTTCTGGGAAGTGGGTTCCAAGATCTATTAACGTCGATCT
AGAACCTGGGACGATTGACGCAGTACGCAATTCTGCCATCGGGAATTTGTTTAGACCTGACAATTATATC
