[The description below was written by a language model from this plasmid's Addgene catalogue record.]
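Description:
pRS424-TUB2 - human TUBB7 Cterminal tail is a yeast expression plasmid built on the pRS424 backbone, a member of the pRS shuttle vector series. The pRS42x vectors are generally episomal 2μ-based plasmids maintained at multiple copies in Saccharomyces cerevisiae. In yeast the plasmid is selected through a TRP marker, which complements tryptophan auxotrophy, while in E. coli it is propagated as a high-copy plasmid under ampicillin selection. No feature table accompanies the record, so individual backbone elements beyond these are not itemised.

The insert, about 1.5 kb and cloned between NdeI and AatII sites that both remain intact, encodes a chimeric beta-tubulin. It consists of the budding yeast TUB2 gene (YFL037W) in which the region from amino acid 429 to the end has been replaced with the corresponding C-terminal tail sequence of human beta7 tubulin (TUBB7). Expression is driven by a GAL promoter, which allows galactose-inducible production of the protein in yeast; the record does not specify which GAL promoter is used, and it lists no epitope or purification tags.

The design keeps the structured yeast tubulin body while substituting only the C-terminal tail, the portion of tubulin that varies most between isotypes and is a main site of post-translational modification. The associated work concerns regulation of microtubule motors by tubulin isotypes and modifications. This suggests the construct serves to produce engineered tubulin carrying a defined human isotype tail, so that the tail's effect on motor behaviour can be examined.
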