Addgene plasmid #60399: pRS424-TUB2 - human TUBB7 Cterminal tail
Purpose: Expression of chimeric yeast beta tubulin (TUB2) - human beta7 tubulin Cterminal tail (TUBB7) using a GAL promoter
Depositing lab: Ron Vale. Depositing organization: University of California, San Francisco (UCSF). Publication: Regulation of microtubule motors by tubulin isotypes and post-translational modifications. Sirajuddin M, Rice LM, Vale RD. Nat Cell Biol. 2014 Apr;16(4):335-44. doi: 10.1038/ncb2920. Epub 2014 Mar 16. PubMed 24633327.
Backbone
  Vector backbone: pRS424
  Vector type: Yeast Expression
  Selectable markers: TRP marker for yeast
Growth in bacteria
  Bacterial resistance: Ampicillin, 100 μg/mL
  Growth temperature: 37°C
  Growth strain: Top10
  Copy number: High Copy
Gene/Insert
  Gene/Insert name: TUB2 (alt name: Yeast beta Tubulin - TUBB7 C-terminal tail)
  Species: S. cerevisiae (budding yeast), Synthetic
  Insert size (bp): 1500
  Mutation: TUB2 amino acids 429 - end, replaced with human TUBB7 sequence
  GenBank ID: YFL037W
  Promoter: GAL
  Cloning method: Restriction Enzyme; 5′ cloning site NdeI (not destroyed); 3′ cloning site AatII (not destroyed)
  Sequencing primers: 5′ aacgtcaaggagaaaaaacc; 3′ gggagggcgtgaatgtaagc
Terms and licenses: Academic/Nonprofit Terms; Industry Terms: Not Available to Industry
How to cite: pRS424-TUB2 - human TUBB7 Cterminal tail was a gift from Ron Vale (Addgene plasmid # 60399 ; http://n2t.net/addgene:60399 ; RRID:Addgene_60399)
